Addgene plasmid #111116: pCR1319
Purpose: Expresses UBE2T_+_202311076.23-P1P2 sgRNA in pCR1068
Depositing lab: Jacob Corn. Depositing organization: University of California, Berkeley. Publication: CRISPR-Cas9 genome editing in human cells occurs via the Fanconi anemia pathway. Richardson CD, Kazane KR, Feng SJ, Zelin E, Bray NL, Schafer AJ, Floor SN, Corn JE. Nat Genet. 2018 Aug;50(8):1132-1139. doi: 10.1038/s41588-018-0174-0. Epub 2018 Jul 27. PubMed 30054595.
Backbone
  Vector backbone: pCR1068
  Vector type: Lentiviral
Growth in bacteria
  Bacterial resistance: Ampicillin, 100 μg/mL
  Growth temperature: 37°C
  Growth strain: NEB Stable
  Copy number: High Copy
Gene/Insert
  Gene/Insert name: UBE2T gRNA
  gRNA/shRNA sequence: GCAACAGTCAGAGGTCGCGC
  Species: H. sapiens (human)
  Entrez Gene: UBE2T (a.k.a. FANCT, HSPC150, PIG50)
  Cloning method: Restriction Enzyme; 5′ cloning site Unknown (unknown if destroyed)
Terms and licenses: Academic/Nonprofit Terms; Industry Terms: Not Available to Industry
How to cite: pCR1319 was a gift from Jacob Corn (Addgene plasmid # 111116 ; http://n2t.net/addgene:111116 ; RRID:Addgene_111116)
