[The description below was written by a language model from this plasmid's Addgene catalogue record and pLannotate feature annotations shown in this document.]
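Description:
pCR1319 is a lentiviral sgRNA expression plasmid built on the pCR1068 backbone, carrying a guide RNA directed against human UBE2T (also known as FANCT), a Fanconi anemia pathway gene. It is maintained in bacteria through a high-copy ColE1/pUC-type origin and an ampicillin resistance gene. The viral portion is an HIV-1-derived transfer vector: a CMV enhancer/promoter drives transcription of the viral genome from a truncated 5' LTR. This is followed by the Ψ packaging signal with a partial gag sequence, the Rev response element for nuclear export of the unspliced RNA, and the cPPT/CTS. A WPRE sits downstream of the cargo to boost transcript expression, and a second truncated LTR closes the proviral unit.

The payload lies between two loxP sites in the same orientation, so the cassette should in principle be excisable by Cre. Within this interval the annotation detects an S. pyogenes Cas9 tracrRNA-derived scaffold, which corresponds to the sgRNA. The promoter driving the guide is not annotated in the feature table or stated in the record. Downstream, an EF-1α promoter drives a puromycin resistance gene followed by mEGFP, allowing transduced cells to be selected with the drug and tracked by fluorescence. The element linking the two coding sequences is not annotated. No Cas9 gene is present, so the nuclease or a Cas9 derivative must be supplied separately. The guide's name follows the style of promoter-targeted library guides, but the record does not say which Cas9 modality it was designed for. The associated work examined the role of the Fanconi anemia pathway in Cas9 genome editing in human cells, consistent with using this construct to perturb UBE2T.
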