Features (pLannotate 1.2.2; 23 found; start..end, strand, type, name):
     23..402     +  enhancer       CMV enhancer: human cytomegalovirus immediate early enhancer
    403..602     +  promoter       CMV promoter: human cytomegalovirus (CMV) immediate early promoter
    620..800     +  LTR            5' LTR (truncated): truncated 5' long terminal repeat (LTR) from HIV-1
    847..972     +  misc_feature   HIV-1 Ψ: packaging signal of human immunodeficiency virus type 1
    956..1294    +  CDS            HIV-1 gag (fragment): gag protein from human immunodeficiency virus 1; gag
   1469..1702    +  misc_feature   RRE: The Rev response element (RRE) of HIV-1 allows for Rev-dependent mRNA export from the nucleus to the cytoplasm.
   2079..2179    +  CDS            Rev (fragment): human immunodeficiency virus 1 (HIV-1) Rev protein; rev; enhances nuclear export of unspliced and incompletely spliced viral mRNAs
   2229..2346    +  misc_feature   cPPT/CTS: central polypurine tract and central termination sequence of HIV-1
   2607..2640    +  protein_bind   loxP: Cre-mediated recombination occurs in the 8-bp core sequence (GCATACAT). Cre recombinase
   2765..2832    +  misc_RNA       tracrRNA (fragment): trans-activating CRISPR RNA for the Streptococcus pyogenes CRISPR/Cas9 system
   2905..4076    +  promoter       EF-1α promoter: strong constitutive promoter for human elongation factor EF-1α
   4088..4684    +  CDS            PuroR: puromycin N-acetyltransferase; pac from Streptomyces alboniger; confers resistance to puromycin
   4760..5479    +  CDS            mEGFP: enhanced GFP with monomerizing A206K mutation (Zacharias et al., 2002) mammalian codon-optimized
   5499..5532    +  protein_bind   loxP: Cre-mediated recombination occurs in the 8-bp core sequence (GCATACAT). Cre recombinase
   5565..5588    +  misc_feature   MCS (fragment): pBluescript multiple cloning site
   5588..6176    +  misc_feature   WPRE: woodchuck hepatitis virus posttranscriptional regulatory element
   6177..6196    +  misc_feature   MCS (fragment): pBluescript multiple cloning site
   6198..6698    +  CDS            nef (fragment): NEF_HV1LA - Experimental evidence at protein level: Swiss-Prot protein existence level 1. Extracellular Nef protein targets CD4(+) T-lymphocytes for apoptosis by interacting with CXCR4 surface receptors. From Human immunodeficiency virus type 1 group M subtype B (isolate Lai) (HIV-1).
   6705..6885    +  LTR            5' LTR (truncated): truncated 5' long terminal repeat (LTR) from HIV-1
   6947..7535    -  rep_origin     ori: high-copy-number ColE1/pMB1/pBR322/pUC origin of replication
   7706..8566    -  CDS            AmpR: β-lactamase; bla; confers resistance to ampicillin, carbenicillin, and related antibiotics
   8567..8671    -  promoter       AmpR promoter: bla
   8730..8782    -  misc_feature   bom (fragment): basis of mobility region from pBR322
>Addgene plasmid #111116 | pCR1319 | addgene full sequence | sequence record 211916 | Addgene NGS Result
GTACGGGCCAGATATACGCGTTGACATTGATTATTGACTAGTTATTAATAGTAATCAATTACGGGGTCAT
TAGTTCATAGCCCATATATGGAGTTCCGCGTTACATAACTTACGGTAAATGGCCCGCCTGGCTGACCGCC
CAACGACCCCCGCCCATTGACGTCAATAATGACGTATGTTCCCATAGTAACGCCAATAGGGACTTTCCAT
TGACGTCAATGGGTGGAGTATTTACGGTAAACTGCCCACTTGGCAGTACATCAAGTGTATCATATGCCAA
GTACGCCCCCTATTGACGTCAATGACGGTAAATGGCCCGCCTGGCATTATGCCCAGTACATGACCTTATG
GGACTTTCCTACTTGGCAGTACATCTACGTATTAGTCATCGCTATTACCATGGTGATGCGGTTTTGGCAG
TACATCAATGGGCGTGGATAGCGGTTTGACTCACGGGGATTTCCAAGTCTCCACCCCATTGACGTCAATG
GGAGTTTGTTTTGGCACCAAAATCAACGGGACTTTCCAAAATGTCGTAACAACTCCGCCCCATTGACGCA
AATGGGCGGTAGGCGTGTACGGTGGGAGGTCTATATAAGCAGCGCGTTTTGCCTGTACTGGGTCTCTCTG
GTTAGACCAGATCTGAGCCTGGGAGCTCTCTGGCTAACTAGGGAACCCACTGCTTAAGCCTCAATAAAGC
TTGCCTTGAGTGCTTCAAGTAGTGTGTGCCCGTCTGTTGTGTGACTCTGGTAACTAGAGATCCCTCAGAC
CCTTTTAGTCAGTGTGGAAAATCTCTAGCAGTGGCGCCCGAACAGGGACTTGAAAGCGAAAGGGAAACCA
GAGGAGCTCTCTCGACGCAGGACTCGGCTTGCTGAAGCGCGCACGGCAAGAGGCGAGGGGCGGCGACTGG
TGAGTACGCCAAAAATTTTGACTAGCGGAGGCTAGAAGGAGAGAGATGGGTGCGAGAGCGTCAGTATTAA
GCGGGGGAGAATTAGATCGCGATGGGAAAAAATTCGGTTAAGGCCAGGGGGAAAGAAAAAATATAAATTA
AAACATATAGTATGGGCAAGCAGGGAGCTAGAACGATTCGCAGTTAATCCTGGCCTGTTAGAAACATCAG
AAGGCTGTAGACAAATACTGGGACAGCTACAACCATCCCTTCAGACAGGATCAGAAGAACTTAGATCATT
ATATAATACAGTAGCAACCCTCTATTGTGTGCATCAAAGGATAGAGATAAAAGACACCAAGGAAGCTTTA
GACAAGATAGAGGAAGAGCAAAACAAAAGTAAGACCACCGCACAGCAAGCGGCCGGCCGCTGATCTTCAG
ACCTGGAGGAGGAGATATGAGGGACAATTGGAGAAGTGAATTATATAAATATAAAGTAGTAAAAATTGAA
CCATTAGGAGTAGCACCCACCAAGGCAAAGAGAAGAGTGGTGCAGAGAGAAAAAAGAGCAGTGGGAATAG
GAGCTTTGTTCCTTGGGTTCTTGGGAGCAGCAGGAAGCACTATGGGCGCAGCGTCAATGACGCTGACGGT
ACAGGCCAGACAATTATTGTCTGGTATAGTGCAGCAGCAGAACAATTTGCTGAGGGCTATTGAGGCGCAA
CAGCATCTGTTGCAACTCACAGTCTGGGGCATCAAGCAGCTCCAGGCAAGAATCCTGGCTGTGGAAAGAT
ACCTAAAGGATCAACAGCTCCTGGGGATTTGGGGTTGCTCTGGAAAACTCATTTGCACCACTGCTGTGCC
TTGGAATGCTAGTTGGAGTAATAAATCTCTGGAACAGATTTGGAATCACACGACCTGGATGGAGTGGGAC
AGAGAAATTAACAATTACACAAGCTTAATACACTCCTTAATTGAAGAATCGCAAAACCAGCAAGAAAAGA
ATGAACAAGAATTATTGGAATTAGATAAATGGGCAAGTTTGTGGAATTGGTTTAACATAACAAATTGGCT
GTGGTATATAAAATTATTCATAATGATAGTAGGAGGCTTGGTAGGTTTAAGAATAGTTTTTGCTGTACTT
TCTATAGTGAATAGAGTTAGGCAGGGATATTCACCATTATCGTTTCAGACCCACCTCCCAACCCCGAGGG
GACCCGACAGGCCCGAAGGAATAGAAGAAGAAGGTGGAGAGAGAGACAGAGACAGATCCATTCGATTAGT
GAACGGATCGGCACTGCGTGCGCCAATTCTGCAGACAAATGGCAGTATTCATCCACAATTTTAAAAGAAA
AGGGGGGATTGGGGGGTACAGTGCAGGGGAAAGAATAGTAGACATAATAGCAACAGACATACAAACTAAA
GAATTACAAAAACAAATTACAAAAATTCAAAATTTTCGGGTTTATTACAGGGACAGCAGAGATCCAGTTT
GGTTAGTACCGGGCCCGCCCTGCAGGTCTAGAGATCCGACGCGCCATCTCTAGGCCCGCGCCGGCCCCCT
CGCACGGACTTGTGGGAGAAGCTCGGCTACTCCCCTGCCCCGGTTAATTTGCATATAATATTTCCTAGTA
ACTATAGAGGCTTAATGTGCGATAAAAGACAGATAATCTGTTCTTTTTAATACTAGCTACATTTTACATG
ATAGGCTTGGATTTCTATAACTTCGTATAGCATACATTATACGAAGTTATAAACAGCACAAAAGGAAACT
CACCCTAACTGTAAAGTAATTGTGTGTTTTGAGACTATAAGTATCCCTTGGAGAACCACCTTGTTGGCAA
CAGTCAGAGGTCGCGCGTTTAAGAGCTAAGCTGGAAACAGCATAGCAAGTTTAAATAAGGCTAGTCCGTT
ATCAACTTGAAAAAGTGGCACCGAGTCGGTGCTTTTTTTCTCGAGTACTAGGATCCATTAGGCGGCCGCC
CTGCAGGGTGGATAACCGTATTACCGCCATGCATGTGCCCGTCAGTGGGCAGAGCGCACATCGCCCACAG
TCCCCGAGAAGTTGGGGGGAGGGGTCGGCAATTGAACCGGTGCCTAGAGAAGGTGGCGCGGGGTAAACTG
GGAAAGTGATGTCGTGTACTGGCTCCGCCTTTTTCCCGAGGGTGGGGGAGAACCGTATATAAGTGCAGTA
GTCGCCGTGAACGTTCTTTTTCGCAACGGGTTTGCCGCCAGAACACAGGTAAGTGCCGTGTGTGGTTCCC
GCGGGCCTGGCCTCTTTACGGGTTATGGCCCTTGCGTGCCTTGAATTACTTCCACCTGGCTGCAGTACGT
GATTCTTGATCCCGAGCTTCGGGTTGGAAGTGGGTGGGAGAGTTCGAGGCCTTGCGCTTAAGGAGCCCCT
TCGCCTCGTGCTTGAGTTGAGGCCTGGCCTGGGCGCTGGGGCCGCCGCGTGCGAATCTGGTGGCACCTTC
GCGCCTGTCTCGCTGCTTTCGATAAGTCTCTAGCCATTTAAAATTTTTGATGACCTGCTGCGACGCTTTT
TTTCTGGCAAGATAGTCTTGTAAATGCGGGCCAAGATCTGCACACTGGTATTTCGGTTTTTGGGGCCGCG
GGCGGCGACGGGGCCCGTGCGTCCCAGCGCACATGTTCGGCGAGGCGGGGCCTGCGAGCGCGGCCACCGA
GAATCGGACGGGGGTAGTCTCAAGCTGGCCGGCCTGCTCTGGTGCCTGGCCTCGCGCCGCCGTGTATCGC
CCCGCCCTGGGCGGCAAGGCTGGCCCGGTCGGCACCAGTTGCGTGAGCGGAAAGATGGCCGCTTCCCGGC
CCTGCTGCAGGGAGCTCAAAATGGAGGACGCGGCGCTCGGGAGAGCGGGCGGGTGAGTCACCCACACAAA
GGAAAAGGGCCTTTCCGTCCTCAGCCGTCGCTTCATGTGACTCCACGGAGTACCGGGCGCCGTCCAGGCA
CCTCGATTAGTTCTCGCGCTTTTGGAGTACGTCGTCTTTAGGTTGGGGGGAGGGGTTTTATGCGATGGAG
TTTCCCCACACTGAGTGGGTGGAGACTGAAGTTAGGCCAGCTTGGCACTTGATGTAATTCTCCTTGGAAT
TTGCCCTTTTTGAGTTTGGATCTTGGTTCATTCTCAAGCCTCAGACAGTGGTTCAAAGTTTTTTTCTTCC
ATTTCAGGTGTCGTGAGCTAGCCCACCATGACCGAGTACAAGCCCACGGTGCGCCTCGCCACCCGCGACG
ACGTCCCCCGGGCCGTACGCACCCTCGCCGCCGCGTTCGCCGACTACCCCGCCACGCGCCACACCGTCGA
CCCGGACCGCCACATCGAGCGGGTCACCGAGCTGCAAGAACTCTTCCTCACGCGCGTCGGGCTCGACATC
GGCAAGGTGTGGGTCGCGGACGACGGCGCCGCGGTGGCGGTCTGGACCACGCCGGAGAGCGTCGAAGCGG
GGGCGGTGTTCGCCGAGATCGGCCCGCGCATGGCCGAGTTGAGCGGTTCCCGGCTGGCCGCGCAGCAACA
GATGGAAGGCCTCCTGGCGCCGCACCGGCCCAAGGAGCCCGCGTGGTTCCTGGCCACCGTCGGCGTCTCG
CCCGACCACCAGGGCAAGGGTCTGGGCAGCGCCGTCGTGCTCCCCGGAGTGGAGGCGGCCGAGCGCGCCG
GGGTGCCCGCCTTCCTGGAGACCTCCGCGCCCCGCAACCTCCCCTTCTACGAGCGGCTCGGCTTCACCGT
CACCGCCGACGTCGAGGTGCCCGAAGGACCGCGCACCTGGTGCATGACCCGCAAGCCCGGTGCCGGATCG
GGAGAGGGCAGAGGAAGTCTGCTAACATGCGGTGACGTCGAGGAGAATCCTGGCCCACCGGTCGCCACCA
TGGTGAGCAAGGGCGAGGAGCTGTTCACCGGGGTGGTGCCCATCCTGGTCGAGCTGGACGGCGACGTAAA
CGGCCACAAGTTCAGCGTGTCCGGCGAGGGCGAGGGCGATGCCACCTACGGCAAGCTGACCCTGAAGTTC
ATCTGCACCACCGGCAAGCTGCCGGTGCCCTGGCCCACCCTCGTGACCACCCTGACCCATGGCGTGCAGT
GCTTCAGCCGCTACCCCGACCACATGAAGCAGCACGACTTCTTCAAGTCCGCCATGCCCGAAGGCTACGT
CCAGGAGCGCACCATCTTCTTCAAGGACGACGGCAACTACAAGACCCGCGCCGAGGTGAAGTTCGAGGGC
GACACCCTGGTGAACCGCATCGAGCTGAAGGGCATCGACTTCAAGGAGGACGGCAACATCCTGGGGCACA
AGCTGGAGTACAACTACAACAGCCACAACGTCTATATCATGGCCGACAAGCAGAAGAACGGCATCAAGGT
GAACTTCAAGATCCGCCACAACATCGAGGACGGCAGCGTGCAGCTCGCCGACCACTACCAGCAGAACACC
CCCATCGGCGACGGCCCCGTGCTGCTGCCCGACAACCACTACCTGAGCACCCAGTCCAAGCTGAGTAAAG
ACCCCAACGAGAAGCGCGATCACATGGTCCTGCTGGAGTTCGTGACCGCCGCCGGGATCACTCTCGGCAT
GGACGAGCTGTACAAGTAAGAATTCGTCGAGGGACCTAATAACTTCGTATAGCATACATTATACGAAGTT
ATACATGTTTAAGGGTTCCGGTTCCACTAGGTACAATTCGATATCAAGCTTATCGATAATCAACCTCTGG
ATTACAAAATTTGTGAAAGATTGACTGGTATTCTTAACTATGTTGCTCCTTTTACGCTATGTGGATACGC
TGCTTTAATGCCTTTGTATCATGCTATTGCTTCCCGTATGGCTTTCATTTTCTCCTCCTTGTATAAATCC
TGGTTGCTGTCTCTTTATGAGGAGTTGTGGCCCGTTGTCAGGCAACGTGGCGTGGTGTGCACTGTGTTTG
CTGACGCAACCCCCACTGGTTGGGGCATTGCCACCACCTGTCAGCTCCTTTCCGGGACTTTCGCTTTCCC
CCTCCCTATTGCCACGGCGGAACTCATCGCCGCCTGCCTTGCCCGCTGCTGGACAGGGGCTCGGCTGTTG
GGCACTGACAATTCCGTGGTGTTGTCGGGGAAATCATCGTCCTTTCCTTGGCTGCTCGCCTGTGTTGCCA
CCTGGATTCTGCGCGGGACGTCCTTCTGCTACGTCCCTTCGGCCCTCAATCCAGCGGACCTTCCTTCCCG
CGGCCTGCTGCCGGCTCTGCGGCCTCTTCCGCGTCTTCGCCTTCGCCCTCAGACGAGTCGGATCTCCCTT
TGGGCCGCCTCCCCGCATCGATACCGTCGACCTCGATCGAGACCTAGAAAAACATGGAGCAATCACAAGT
AGCAATACAGCAGCTACCAATGCTGATTGTGCCTGGCTAGAAGCACAAGAGGAGGAGGAGGTGGGTTTTC
CAGTCACACCTCAGGTACCTTTAAGACCAATGACTTACAAGGCAGCTGTAGATCTTAGCCACTTTTTAAA
AGAAAAGGGGGGACTGGAAGGGCTAATTCACTCCCAACGAAGACAAGATATCCTTGATCTGTGGATCTAC
CACACACAAGGCTACTTCCCTGATTGGCAGAACTACACACCAGGGCCAGGGATCAGATATCCACTGACCT
TTGGATGGTGCTACAAGCTAGTACCAGTTGAGCAAGAGAAGGTAGAAGAAGCCAATGAAGGAGAGAACAC
CCGCTTGTTACACCCTGTGAGCCTGCATGGGATGGATGACCCGGAGAGAGAAGTATTAGAGTGGAGGTTT
GACAGCCGCCTAGCATTTCATCACATGGCCCGAGAGCTGCATCCGGACTGTACTGGGTCTCTCTGGTTAG
ACCAGATCTGAGCCTGGGAGCTCTCTGGCTAACTAGGGAACCCACTGCTTAAGCCTCAATAAAGCTTGCC
TTGAGTGCTTCAAGTAGTGTGTGCCCGTCTGTTGTGTGACTCTGGTAACTAGAGATCCCTCAGACCCTTT
TAGTCAGTGTGGAAAATCTCTAGCAGCATGTGAGCAAAAGGCCAGCAAAAGGCCAGGAACCGTAAAAAGG
CCGCGTTGCTGGCGTTTTTCCATAGGCTCCGCCCCCCTGACGAGCATCACAAAAATCGACGCTCAAGTCA
GAGGTGGCGAAACCCGACAGGACTATAAAGATACCAGGCGTTTCCCCCTGGAAGCTCCCTCGTGCGCTCT
CCTGTTCCGACCCTGCCGCTTACCGGATACCTGTCCGCCTTTCTCCCTTCGGGAAGCGTGGCGCTTTCTC
ATAGCTCACGCTGTAGGTATCTCAGTTCGGTGTAGGTCGTTCGCTCCAAGCTGGGCTGTGTGCACGAACC
CCCCGTTCAGCCCGACCGCTGCGCCTTATCCGGTAACTATCGTCTTGAGTCCAACCCGGTAAGACACGAC
TTATCGCCACTGGCAGCAGCCACTGGTAACAGGATTAGCAGAGCGAGGTATGTAGGCGGTGCTACAGAGT
TCTTGAAGTGGTGGCCTAACTACGGCTACACTAGAAGAACAGTATTTGGTATCTGCGCTCTGCTGAAGCC
AGTTACCTTCGGAAAAAGAGTTGGTAGCTCTTGATCCGGCAAACAAACCACCGCTGGTAGCGGTGGTTTT
TTTGTTTGCAAGCAGCAGATTACGCGCAGAAAAAAAGGATCTCAAGAAGATCCTTTGATCTTTTCTACGG
GGTCTGACGCTCAGTGGAACGAAAACTCACGTTAAGGGATTTTGGTCATGAGATTATCAAAAAGGATCTT
CACCTAGATCCTTTTAAATTAAAAATGAAGTTTTAAATCAATCTAAAGTATATATGAGTAAACTTGGTCT
GACAGTTACCAATGCTTAATCAGTGAGGCACCTATCTCAGCGATCTGTCTATTTCGTTCATCCATAGTTG
CCTGACTCCCCGTCGTGTAGATAACTACGATACGGGAGGGCTTACCATCTGGCCCCAGTGCTGCAATGAT
ACCGCGAGACCCACGCTCACCGGCTCCAGATTTATCAGCAATAAACCAGCCAGCCGGAAGGGCCGAGCGC
AGAAGTGGTCCTGCAACTTTATCCGCCTCCATCCAGTCTATTAATTGTTGCCGGGAAGCTAGAGTAAGTA
GTTCGCCAGTTAATAGTTTGCGCAACGTTGTTGCCATTGCTACAGGCATCGTGGTGTCACGCTCGTCGTT
TGGTATGGCTTCATTCAGCTCCGGTTCCCAACGATCAAGGCGAGTTACATGATCCCCCATGTTGTGCAAA
AAAGCGGTTAGCTCCTTCGGTCCTCCGATCGTTGTCAGAAGTAAGTTGGCCGCAGTGTTATCACTCATGG
TTATGGCAGCACTGCATAATTCTCTTACTGTCATGCCATCCGTAAGATGCTTTTCTGTGACTGGTGAGTA
CTCAACCAAGTCATTCTGAGAATAGTGTATGCGGCGACCGAGTTGCTCTTGCCCGGCGTCAATACGGGAT
AATACCGCGCCACATAGCAGAACTTTAAAAGTGCTCATCATTGGAAAACGTTCTTCGGGGCGAAAACTCT
CAAGGATCTTACCGCTGTTGAGATCCAGTTCGATGTAACCCACTCGTGCACCCAACTGATCTTCAGCATC
TTTTACTTTCACCAGCGTTTCTGGGTGAGCAAAAACAGGAAGGCAAAATGCCGCAAAAAAGGGAATAAGG
GCGACACGGAAATGTTGAATACTCATACTCTTCCTTTTTCAATATTATTGAAGCATTTATCAGGGTTATT
GTCTCATGAGCGGATACATATTTGAATGTATTTAGAAAAATAAACAAATAGGGGTTCCGCGCACATTTCC
CCGAAAAGTGCCACCTGACGTCGACGGATCGGGAGATCTCCCGATCCCCTATGGTGCACTCTCAGTACAA
TCTGCTCTGATGCCGCATAGTTAAGCCAGTATCTGCTCCCTGCTTGTGTGTTGGAGGTCGCTGAGTAGTG
CGCGAGCAAAATTTAAGCTACAACAAGGCAAGGCTTGACCGACAATTGCATGAAGAATCTGCTTAGGGTT
AGGCGTTTTGCGCTGCTTCGCGAT
